Addgene plasmid #78142: MBD2b pcDNA3.1
Purpose: Mammalian expression of MBD2b
Depositing lab: Heidi Schwarzenbach. Depositing organization: Universitaetsklinikum Hamburg-Eppendorf. Publication: Methyl-CpG binding domain proteins and their involvement in the regulation of the MAGE-A1, MAGE-A2, MAGE-A3, and MAGE-A12 gene promoters. Wischnewski F, Friese O, Pantel K, Schwarzenbach H. Mol Cancer Res. 2007 Jul;5(7):749-59. 10.1158/1541-7786.MCR-06-0364 PubMed 17634428.
Backbone
  Vector backbone: pcDNA3.3
  Backbone manufacturer: Invitrogen
  Vector type: Mammalian Expression
Growth in bacteria
  Bacterial resistance: Ampicillin, 100 μg/mL
  Growth temperature: 37°C
  Growth strain: DH5alpha
  Copy number: High Copy
Gene/Insert
  Gene/Insert name: MBD2b
  Species: H. sapiens (human)
  Entrez Gene: MBD2 (a.k.a. DMTase, NY-CO-41)
  Promoter: CMV
  Cloning method: Restriction Enzyme; 5′ cloning site BamHI (not destroyed); 3′ cloning site XhoI (not destroyed)
  Sequencing primers: 5′ CMV-F; 3′ BGH-rev
Terms and licenses: Academic/Nonprofit Terms; Industry Terms: Not Available to Industry
How to cite: MBD2b pcDNA3.1 was a gift from Heidi Schwarzenbach (Addgene plasmid # 78142 ; http://n2t.net/addgene:78142 ; RRID:Addgene_78142)
