[The description below was written by a language model from this plasmid's Addgene catalogue record.]
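Description:
MBD2b pcDNA3.1 is a mammalian expression plasmid carrying the human MBD2b coding sequence, a form of methyl-CpG binding domain protein 2 (MBD2). The record is inconsistent about the backbone. The plasmid name refers to pcDNA3.1, while the backbone field lists the Invitrogen vector pcDNA3.3, and with no feature table available this cannot be resolved. In either case the plasmid is propagated in E. coli as a high-copy construct under ampicillin selection. The record does not state whether a mammalian selection marker is present, and no epitope tags or fusion partners are listed for the insert.

The MBD2b insert was placed between BamHI and XhoI sites, both of which remain intact, so the fragment can be excised or exchanged. Transcription is driven by the CMV immediate-early promoter, a strong constitutive promoter widely used for transient or stable overexpression in mammalian cell lines. The use of a BGH reverse sequencing primer suggests that a bovine growth hormone polyadenylation region lies downstream of the insert, as is typical for the pcDNA family, although this element is not explicitly catalogued.

The stated purpose is mammalian expression of MBD2b. MBD2 proteins bind methylated CpG dinucleotides and are associated with transcriptional repression. The associated publication concerns methyl-CpG binding domain proteins in the regulation of the MAGE-A1, MAGE-A2, MAGE-A3 and MAGE-A12 gene promoters. This points to use in transfection experiments testing how MBD2b overexpression affects the activity of methylation-regulated promoters.
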