>Addgene plasmid #78142 | MBD2b pcDNA3.1 | addgene partial sequence | sequence record 147015 | CMV-F 5'-CGCAAATGGGCGGTAGGCGTG-3'
AGCAGAGCTCTCTGGCTAACTAGAGAACCCACTGCTTACTGGCTTATCGAAATTAATACGACTCACTATA
GGGAGACCCAAGCTGGCTAGCGTTTAAACTTAAGCTTGGTACCGAGCTCGGATCCATGGATTGCCCGGCC
CTCCCCCCCGGATGGAAGAAGGAGGAAGTGATCCGAAAATCTGGGCTAAGTGCTGGCAAGAGCGATGTCT
ACTACTTCAGTCCAAGTGGTAAGAAGTTCAGAAGCAAGCCTCAGTTGGCAAGGTACCTGGGAAATACTGT
TGATCTCAGCAGTTTTGACTTCAGAACTGGAAAGATGATGCCTAGTAAATTACAGAAGAACAAACAGAGA
CTGCGAAACGATCCTCTCAATCAAAATAAGGGTAAACCAGACTTGAATACAACATTGCCAATTAGACAAA
CAGCATCAATTTTCAAACAACCGGTAACCAAAGTCACAAATCATCCTAGTAATAAAGTGAAATCAGACCC
ACAACGAATGAATGAACAGCCACGTCAGCTTTTCTGGGAGAAGAGGCTACAAGGACTTAGTGCATCAGAT
GTAACAGAACAAATTATAAAAACCATGGAACTACCCAAAGGTCTTCAAGGAGTTGGTCCAGGTAGCAATG
ATGAGACCCTTTTATCTGCTGTTGCCAGTGCTTTGCACACAAGCTCTGCGCCAATCACAGGGCAAGTCTC
CGCTGCTGTGGAAAAGAACCCTGCTGTTTGGCTTAACACATCTCAACCCCTCTGCAAAGCTTTTATTGTC
ACAGATGAAGACATCAGGAAACAGGAAGAGCGAGTACAGCAAGTACGCAAGAAATTGGAAGAAGCACTGA
TGGCAGACATCTTGTCGCGAGCTGCTGA
