>Addgene plasmid #78142 | MBD2b pcDNA3.1 | addgene partial sequence | sequence record 147016 | BGH-rev 5'-TAGAAGGCACAGTCGAGG-3'
AGACTCGAGTTAGGCTTCATCTCCACTGTCCATTTCAATATCCATCTCTTCTGTATCAGCAGCTCGCGAC
AAGATGTCTGCCATCAGTGCTTCTTCCAATTTCTTGCGTACTTGCTGTACTCGCTCTTCCTGTTTCCTGA
TGTCTTCATCTGTGACAATAAAAGCTTTGCAGAGGGGTTGAGATGTGTTAAGCCAAACAGCAGGGTTCTT
TTCCACAGCAGCGGAGACTTGCCCTGTGATTGGCGCAGAGCTTGTGTGCAAAGCACTGGCAACAGCAGAT
AAAAGGGTCTCATCATTGCTACCTGGACCAACTCCTTGAAGACCTTTGGGTAGTTCCATGGTTTTTATAA
TTTGTTCTGTTACATCTGATGCACTAAGTCCTTGTAGCCTCTTCTCCCAGAAAAGCTGACGTGGCTGTTC
ATTCATTCGTTGTGGGTCTGATTTCACTTTATTACTAGGATGATTTGTGACTTTGGTTACCGGTTGTTTG
AAAATTGATGCTGTTTGTCTAATTGGCAATGTTGTATTCAAGTCTGGTTTACCCTTATTTTGATTGAGAG
GATCGTTTCGCAGTCTCTGTTTGTTCTTCTGTAATTTACTAGGCATCATCTTTCCAGTTCTGAAGTCAAA
ACTGCTGAGATCAACAGTATTTCCCAGGTACCTTGCCAACTGAGGCTTGCTTCTGAACTTCTTACCACTT
GGACTGAAGTAGTAGACATCGCTCTTGCCAGCACTTAGCCCAGATTTTCGGATCACTTCCTCCTTCTTCC
ATCCGGGGGGGAGGGCCGGGCAATCCATGGATCCGAGCTCGGTACCAAGCTTAAGTTTAAACGCTAGCCA
GCTTGGGTCTCCCTATAGTGAGTCG
